>Addgene plasmid #240409 | pETDuet-solo-NHis6-NocO-H286A | addgene full sequence | sequence record 478125 | Addgene NGS Result
GGGGAATTGTGAGCGGATAACAATTCCCCTCTAGAAATAATTTTGTTTAACTTTAAGAAGGAGATATACC
ATGGGCAGCAGCCATCACCATCATCACCACGGCAGCATTACTAGCAGTAATACTTCACCAATATCTCAAA
TTAATAAAGTTATCCCTCTCTTGGAAAAGAACTATGGAAATAACCTTGACTCAGACTACACTGAAAAAAT
CCAAGAACTAGATAGAAACTTTAACTATAGTGCCAACAGTAATGTTTTTTGGAGTGAACCAGAACACTCT
ATCCTTTATGGCACACCACTTTATGAACAAGCTTCTCTATCTCAAAAATTAGCACTCAATCACCTGCATT
GGGTATTGTTTTACAAGAGAGTTGCTGACAGTGAAACTGAGCTAATTCATTACAACACTATCACAGCAGA
TTGTCTCATGGCTGCAAATAGTGATCATAAAATGCTGGTGGAACTGTTAGCTCATGAAACTTACCAAGAA
CGTCAACATATTCATGCTTTTTCTCAAATAAATTATAAAACTACTAAAGCTTTACTAGGTAAAAAAGCTC
TAGTGAATCCCGTTTCTGATGAGACTACTGTACGGGAGCAGAAAAAGGATATATCTGCCAATTATATATC
CACTGCTGCCAACTTGCTCGCAATGATGCTCCCAGGTAAAAAGCAATCTCATGCCGATTCTGATAAATAT
TTGTCATTTCCTACCAACGGATTTTTTAATGGATTTTCAGGAAAATCAGATATATCAAGAAAACAGTTCT
TTTCAGATAATTGGAGAAGTTATCCATTCTTGGCTGCTAATTTTTATGCTGTGCGCTACATGGCTAATCT
ACTATTGAAAAACCATGAATTTGGTATACATTGCTACTTCAAAAAAATGCATAAAAATAATGAATTTATA
GCGAGTCCAACAGCTATATCTCACTATCATTTTTTAGATGAAGCTTTTGCGACAACCACTTCTCTATTTC
TTGGTCGAGACTTTCATAAATATTTACCAAAGCCATCAAGATATGAAAAATGGATTGCCAACTTAGCTAT
CTTACAGGCACAGCACGAAAACCTCAATGCTATTTCTGGAATATCTACCAACCGCTTTTTGAGTGATGGT
GATGTGATAATTTTTCTGATGAAACTCTTGCAGAGTCCTGTATTTGATATGTCGGCTCAGGAAGCAATTC
AGTGGATTGAAAAGTGCCTATGTTATGAGCATGAAGGATTTCATGTCAACCTGAAGGTACATAATAAACT
GTTATCAGAATTACGTAAGTTTGCATATCAACTAGACTACTTGTGGCCTGTAAATAAGGAAATGCGTGTA
ATGGCTTCAGGAGGTTCAATTAAGAAAGCGATCAAAAATAATATCAAAGCCTTTAATCAGTTTTCTATAG
CAATTTAATAAGCACATGGACTCGTCTACTAGCGCAGCTTAATTAACCTAGGCTGCTGCCACCGCTGAGC
AATAACTAGCATAACCCCTTGGGGCCTCTAAACGGGTCTTGAGGGGTTTTTTGCTGAAAGGAGGAACTAT
ATCCGGATTGGCGAATGGG
[124 nt withheld, positions 1560-1683]
C
[91 nt withheld, positions 1685-1775]
A
[49 nt withheld, positions 1777-1825]
CCTTTGACGTTGGAGTCCACGTTCTTT
[37 nt withheld, positions 1853-1889]
ACCCTATCTCGGTCTATTCTTTTGATTTATAAGGGATTTTGCCGATTTCGGCCTATTGGTTAAAAAATGA
GCTGATTTAACAAAAATTTAACGCGAATTTTAACAAAATATTAACGTTTACAATTTCTGGCGGCACGATG
GCATGAGATTATCAAAAAGGATCTTCACCTAGATCCTTTTAAATTAAAAATGAAGTTTTAAATCAATCTA
AAGTATATATGAGTAAACTTGGTCTGACAGTTACCAATGCTTAATCAGTGAGGCACCTATCTCAGCGATC
TGTCTATTTCGTTCATCCATAGTTGCCTGACTCCCCGTCGTGTAGATAACTACGATACGGGAGGGCTTAC
CATCTGGCCCCAGTGCTGCAATGATACCGCGAGACCCACGCTCACCGGCTCCAGATTTATCAGCAATAAA
CCAGCCAGCCGGAAGGGCCGAGCGCAGAAGTGGTCCTGCAACTTTATCCGCCTCCATCCAGTCTATTAAT
TGTTGCCGGGAAGCTAGAGTAAGTAGTTCGCCAGTTAATAGTTTGCGCAACGTTGTTGCCATTGCTACAG
GCATCGTGGTGTCACGCTCGTCGTTTGGTATGGCTTCATTCAGCTCCGGTTCCCAACGATCAAGGCGAGT
TACATGATCCCCCATGTTGTGCAAAAAAGCGGTTAGCTCCTTCGGTCCTCCGATCGTTGTCAGAAGTAAG
TTGGCCGCAGTGTTATCACTCATGGTTATGGCAGCACTGCATAATTCTCTTACTGTCATGCCATCCGTAA
GATGCTTTTCTGTGACTGGTGAGTACTCAACCAAGTCATTCTGAGAATAGTGTATGCGGCGACCGAGTTG
CTCTTGCCCGGCGTCAATACGGGATAATACCGCGCCACATAGCAGAACTTTAAAAGTGCTCATCATTGGA
AAACGTTCTTCGGGGCGAAAACTCTCAAGGATCTTACCGCTGTTGAGATCCAGTTCGATGTAACCCACTC
GTGCACCCAACTGATCTTCAGCATCTTTTACTTTCACCAGCGTTTCTGGGTGAGCAAAAACAGGAAGGCA
AAATGCCGCAAAAAAGGGAATAAGGGCGACACGGAAATGTTGAATACTCATACTCTTCCTTTTTCAATCA
TGATTGAAGCATTTATCAGGGTTATTGTCTCATGAGCGGATACATATTTGAATGTATTTAGAAAAATAAA
CAAATAGGTCATGACCAAAATCCCTTAACGTGAGTTTTCGTTCCACTGAGCGTCAGACCCCGTAGAAAAG
ATCAAAGGATCTTCTTGAGATCCTTTTTTTCTGCGCGTAATCTGCTGCTTGCAAACAAAAAAACCACCGC
TACCAGCGGTGGTTTGTTTGCCGGATCAAGAGCTACCAACTCTTTTTCCGAAGGTAACTGGCTTCAGCAG
AGCGCAGATACCAAATACTGTCCTTCTAGTGTAGCCGTAGTTAGGCCACCACTTCAAGAACTCTGTAGCA
CCGCCTACATACCTCGCTCTGCTAATCCTGTTACCAGTGGCTGCTGCCAGTGGCGATAAGTCGTGTCTTA
CCGGGTTGGACTCAAGACGATAGTTACCGGATAAGGCGCAGCGGTCGGGCTGAACGGGGGGTTCGTGCAC
ACAGCCCAGCTTGGAGCGAACGACCTACACCGAACTGAGATACCTACAGCGTGAGCTATGAGAAAGCGCC
ACGCTTCCCGAAGGGAGAAAGGCGGACAGGTATCCGGTAAGCGGCAGGGTCGGAACAGGAGAGCGCACGA
GGGAGCTTCCAGGGGGAAACGCCTGGTATCTTTATAGTCCTGTCGGGTTTCGCCACCTCTGACTTGAGCG
TCGATTTTTGTGATGCTCGTCAGGGGGGCGGAGCCTATGGAAAAACGCCAGCAACGCGGCCTTTTTACGG
TTCCTGGCCTTTTGCTGGCCTTTTGCTCACATGTTCTTTCCTGCGTTATCCCCTGATTCTGTGGATAACC
GTATTACCGCCTTTGAGTGAGCTGATACCGCTCGCCGCAGCCGAACGACCGAGCGCAGCGAGTCAGTGAG
CGAGGAAGCGGAAGAGCGCCTGATGCGGTATTTTCTCCTTACGCATCTGTGCGGTATTTCACACCGCAAT
GGTGCACTCTCAGTACAATCTGCTCTGATGCCGCATAGTTAAGCCAGTATACACTCCGCTATCGCTACGT
GACTGGGTCATGGCTGCGCCCCGACACCCGCCAACACCCGCTGACGCGCCCTGACGGGCTTGTCTGCTCC
CGGCATCCGCTTACAGACAAGCTGTGACCGTCTCCGGGAGCTGCATGTGTCAGAGGTTTTCACCGTCATC
ACCGAAACGCGCGAGGCAGCTGCGGTAAAGCTCATCAGCGTGGTCGTGAAGCGATTCACAGATGTCTGCC
TGTTCATCCGCGTCCAGCTCGTTGAGTTTCTCCAGAAGCGTTAATGTCTGGCTTCTGATAAAGCGGGCCA
TGTTAAGGGCGGTTTTTTCCTGTTTGGTCACTGATGCCTCCGTGTAAGGGGGATTTCTGTTCATGGGGGT
AATGATACCGATGAAACGAGAGAGGATGCTCACGATACGGGTTACTGATGATGAACATGCCCGGTTACTG
GAACGTTGTGAGGGTAAACAACTGGCGGTATGGATGCGGCGGGACCAGAGAAAAATCACTCAGGGTCAAT
GCCAGCGCTTCGTTAATACAGATGTAGGTGTTCCACAGGGTAGCCAGCAGCATCCTGCGATGCAGATCCG
GAACATAATGGTGCAGGGCGCTGACTTCCGCGTTTCCAGACTTTACGAAACACGGAAACCGAAGACCATT
CATGTTGTTGCTCAGGTCGCAGACGTTTTGCAGCAGCAGTCGCTTCACGTTCGCTCGCGTATCGGTGATT
CATTCTGCTAACCAGTAAGGCAACCCCGCCAGCCTAGCCGGGTCCTCAACGACAGGAGCACGATCATGCT
AGTCATGCCCCGCGCCCACCGGAAGGAGCTGACTGGGTTGAAGGCTCTCAAGGGCATCGGTCGAGATCCC
GGTGCCTAATGAGTGAGCTAACTTACATTAATTGCGTTGCGCTCACTGCCCGCTTTCCAGTCGGGAAACC
TGTCGTGCCAGCTGCATTAATGAATCGGCCAACGCGCGGGGAGAGGCGGTTTGCGTATTGGGCGCCAGGG
TGGTTTTTCTTTTCACCAGTGAGACGGGCAACAGCTGATTGCCCTTCACCGCCTGGCCCTGAGAGAGTTG
CAGCAAGCGGTCCACGCTGGTTTGCCCCAGCAGGCGAAAATCCTGTTTGATGGTGGTTAACGGCGGGATA
TAACATGAGCTGTCTTCGGTATCGTCGTATCCCACTACCGAGATGTCCGCACCAACGCGCAGCCCGGACT
CGGTAATGGCGCGCATTGCGCCCAGCGCCATCTGATCGTTGGCAACCAGCATCGCAGTGGGAACGATGCC
CTCATTCAGCATTTGCATGGTTTGTTGAAAACCGGACATGGCACTCCAGTCGCCTTCCCGTTCCGCTATC
GGCTGAATTTGATTGCGAGTGAGATATTTATGCCAGCCAGCCAGACGCAGACGCGCCGAGACAGAACTTA
ATGGGCCCGCTAACAGCGCGATTTGCTGGTGACCCAATGCGACCAGATGCTCCACGCCCAGTCGCGTACC
GTCTTCATGGGAGAAAATAATACTGTTGATGGGTGTCTGGTCAGAGACATCAAGAAATAACGCCGGAACA
TTAGTGCAGGCAGCTTCCACAGCAATGGCATCCTGGTCATCCAGCGGATAGTTAATGATCAGCCCACTGA
CGCGTTGCGCGAGAAGATTGTGCACCGCCGCTTTACAGGCTTCGACGCCGCTTCGTTCTACCATCGACAC
CACCACGCTGGCACCCAGTTGATCGGCGCGAGATTTAATCGCCGCGACAATTTGCGACGGCGCGTGCAGG
GCCAGACTGGAGGTGGCAACGCCAATCAGCAACGACTGTTTGCCCGCCAGTTGTTGTGCCACGCGGTTGG
GAATGTAATTCAGCTCCGCCATCGCCGCTTCCACTTTTTCCCGCGTTTTCGCAGAAACGTGGCTGGCCTG
GTTCACCACGCGGGAAACGGTCTGATAAGAGACACCGGCATACTCTGCGACATCGTATAACGTTACTGGT
TTCACATTCACCACCCTGAATTGACTCTCTTCCGGGCGCTATCATGCCATACCGCGAAAGGTTTTGCGCC
ATTCGATGGTGTCCGGGATCTCGACGCTCTCCCTTATGCGACTCCTGCATTAGGAAGCAGCCCAGTAGTA
GGTTGAGGCCGTTGAGCACCGCCGCCGCAAGGAATGGTGCATGCAAGGAGATGGCGCCCAACAGTCCCCC
GGCCACGGGGCCTGCCACCATACCCACGCCGAAACAAGCGCTCATGAGCCCGAAGTGGCGAGCCCGATCT
TCCCCATCGGTGATGTCGGCGATATAGGCGCCAGCAACCGCACCTGTGGCGCCGGTGATGCCGGCCACGA
TGCGTCCGGCGTAGAGGATCGAGATCGATCTCGATCCCGCGAAATTAATACGACTCACTATA
Features (pLannotate 1.2.2; 17 found; start..end, strand, type, name):
      3..27      +  protein_bind   lac operator: The lac repressor binds to the lac operator to inhibit transcription in E. coli. This inhibition can be relieved by adding lactose or isopropyl-β-D-thiogalactopyranoside (IPTG). lac repressor encoded by lacI
     42..64      +  RBS            RBS: efficient ribosome binding site from bacteriophage T7 gene 10 (Olins and Rangwala, 1989)
   1451..1468    +  CDS            SET1 (fragment): solubility-enhancement tag derived from T7 phage gene 10B
   1476..1523    +  terminator     T7 terminator: transcription terminator for bacteriophage T7 RNA polymerase
   1560..2015    +  rep_origin     f1 ori (sequence partly withheld): f1 bacteriophage origin of replication; arrow indicates direction of (+) strand synthesis
   2130..2990    -  CDS            AmpR: β-lactamase; bla; confers resistance to ampicillin, carbenicillin, and related antibiotics
   2991..3083    -  promoter       AmpR promoter: bla
   3164..3752    +  rep_origin     ori: high-copy-number ColE1/pMB1/pBR322/pUC origin of replication
   3938..4077    -  misc_feature   bom: basis of mobility region from pBR322
   4179..4370    -  CDS            rop: Rop protein, which maintains plasmids at low copy number; rop
   4387..4767    +  CDS            YPB1_ECOLX: Protein predicted: Swiss-Prot protein existence level 4. From Escherichia coli.
   4829..4893    -  CDS            TcR (fragment): tetracycline efflux protein; tet; confers resistance to tetracycline
   4908..4929    -  protein_bind   CAP binding site: CAP binding activates transcription in the presence of cAMP. E. coli catabolite activator protein
   4942..6024    -  CDS            lacI: lac repressor; lacI; The lac repressor binds to the lac operator to inhibit transcription in E. coli. This inhibition can be relieved by adding lactose or isopropyl-β-D-thiogalactopyranoside (IPTG).
   6025..6102    -  promoter       lacI promoter: lacI
   6110..6389    -  CDS            TcR (fragment): tetracycline efflux protein; tet; confers resistance to tetracycline
   6415..2       +  promoter       T7 promoter (across the origin): promoter for bacteriophage T7 RNA polymerase
