[The description below was written by a language model from this plasmid's Addgene catalogue record and pLannotate feature annotations shown in this document.]
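Description:
pETDuet-solo-NHis6-NocO-H286A is a bacterial expression plasmid of about 6.4 kb built on a pETDuet backbone, made for producing a point-mutant cyanobacterial halogenase in E. coli. It replicates from a ColE1/pBR322-type origin accompanied by the rop gene and the bom mobility region, elements that generally keep copy number moderate, although the record lists copy number as unknown. Selection is by ampicillin through the β-lactamase gene and its own promoter. An f1 origin is also present, along with short remnants of the pBR322 tetracycline resistance gene that are non-functional fragments.

The payload is nocO (also called NodcylC), a roughly 1.3 kb coding sequence from Nodularia sp. 06071 that encodes a diiron halogenase. The native start methionine is omitted because the protein is fused to an N-terminal His6 tag supplied by the backbone, and histidine 286 (numbered according to the native protein) is replaced with alanine. This variant was generated by mutagenesis of the corresponding wild-type plasmid. Expression is driven by a T7 promoter followed by a lac operator and the T7 gene 10 ribosome binding site, and it ends at a T7 terminator. The plasmid-borne lacI gene supplies repressor, so transcription is held off until IPTG is added in a host that provides T7 RNA polymerase. The feature table shows only one T7 promoter/operator/RBS unit, which fits the "solo" name, and it does not annotate the nocO open reading frame itself; that ORF presumably occupies the unannotated interval between the RBS and the terminator. The associated study concerns biochemical evidence for a dimetal cofactor in this halogenase, and the His tag permits affinity purification of the variant for comparison with wild-type enzyme.
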