Addgene plasmid #240409: pETDuet-solo-NHis6-NocO-H286A
Purpose: expresses N-His tagged NocO H286A (diiron halogenase variant) from Nodularia sp. 06071 (mutation numbering based on amino acid position in native sequence), created from mutagenesis of WT plasmid
Depositing lab: Emily Balskus. Depositing organization: Harvard University. Publication: Biochemical Studies of a Cyanobacterial Halogenase Support the Involvement of a Dimetal Cofactor. Wang ML, Glasser NR, Nair MA, Krebs C, Martin Bollinger J Jr, Balskus EP. Biochemistry. 2025 May 20;64(10):2173-2180. doi: 10.1021/acs.biochem.4c00720. Epub 2025 Apr 29. PubMed 40300765.
Backbone
  Vector backbone: pETDuet
  Total vector size (bp): 6434
  Vector type: Bacterial Expression
Growth in bacteria
  Bacterial resistance: Ampicillin, 100 μg/mL
  Growth temperature: 37°C
  Growth strain: DH5alpha
  Copy number: Unknown
Gene/Insert
  Gene/Insert name: nocO (alt names: NodcylC; clyC)
  Species: Nodularia sp. 06071
  Insert size (bp): 1299
  Mutation: M1 of native sequence not included in insert, Histidine 286 of native sequence changed to Alanine
  GenBank ID: MW071172
  Promoter: T7
  Tag / fusion protein: His (N terminal on backbone)
  Cloning method: Other
  Sequencing primers: 5′ ATTACTAGCAGTAATACTTCACC
Terms and licenses: Academic/Nonprofit Terms; Industry Terms: Not Available to Industry
How to cite: pETDuet-solo-NHis6-NocO-H286A was a gift from Emily Balskus (Addgene plasmid # 240409 ; http://n2t.net/addgene:240409 ; RRID:Addgene_240409)
